Addgene plasmid #187767: MAC_C_CSF1R
Purpose: MAC-tagged gene expression of human CSF1R
Depositing lab: Markku Varjosalo. Depositing organization: University of Helsinki, Institute of Biotechnology. Publication: Physical and functional interactome atlas of human receptor tyrosine kinases. Salokas K, Liu X, Ohman T, Chowdhury I, Gawriyski L, Keskitalo S, Varjosalo M. EMBO Rep. 2022 Apr 5:e54041. doi: 10.15252/embr.202154041. PubMed 35384245.
Backbone
  Vector backbone: MAC-tag-C
  Vector type: Mammalian Expression
Growth in bacteria
  Bacterial resistance: Ampicillin, 100 μg/mL
  Growth temperature: 37°C
  Growth strain: DH5alpha
  Copy number: High Copy
Gene/Insert
  Gene/Insert name: CSF1R
  Species: H. sapiens (human)
  Entrez Gene: CSF1R (a.k.a. BANDDOS, C-FMS, CD115, CSF-1R, CSFR, FIM2, FMS, GPSC, HDLS, HDLS1, M-CSF-R)
  Cloning method: Gateway Cloning
Terms and licenses: Academic/Nonprofit Terms; Industry Terms: Not Available to Industry
How to cite: MAC_C_CSF1R was a gift from Markku Varjosalo (Addgene plasmid # 187767 ; http://n2t.net/addgene:187767 ; RRID:Addgene_187767)
