[The description below was written by a language model from this plasmid's Addgene catalogue record and pLannotate feature annotations shown in this document.]
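Description:
MAC_C_CSF1R is a mammalian expression plasmid of about 9.2 kb that places the full-length human CSF1R coding sequence in the MAC-tag-C backbone, so the receptor is produced with a C-terminal MAC tag. It is propagated in E. coli through a high-copy ColE1/pUC-type origin and selected with ampicillin via the β-lactamase gene. Short lac promoter/operator and lacI fragments, and a partial f1 origin, are backbone remnants.

The insert was introduced by Gateway recombination and sits between attB1 and attB2 sites. Transcription is driven by the CMV immediate-early enhancer and promoter. This is followed by short matches annotated as tet-operator-containing promoter fragments, which suggests a tetracycline-regulatable CMV/TetO arrangement, although the record does not state this explicitly. Downstream of attB2 the annotation detects an E. coli birA-derived coding sequence, consistent with a biotin ligase module in the tag that would allow proximity-dependent biotinylation of neighbouring proteins. Other components of the tag are not individually annotated. The expression unit ends with a bGH polyadenylation signal.

An FRT site lies directly upstream of a hygromycin resistance gene with an SV40 polyadenylation signal, and no full promoter is annotated in front of that gene. This layout is typical of vectors designed for FLP-mediated integration into a genomic FRT landing site, with hygromycin selection of stable isogenic lines.

CSF1R is the receptor tyrosine kinase for CSF1 and IL34, which regulates mononuclear phagocyte survival and differentiation. The construct was deposited as part of a study mapping the physical and functional interactomes of human receptor tyrosine kinases.
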