Features (pLannotate 1.2.2; 24 found; start..end, strand, type, name):
    194..782     -  rep_origin     ori: high-copy-number ColE1/pMB1/pBR322/pUC origin of replication
    953..1813    -  CDS            AmpR: β-lactamase; bla; confers resistance to ampicillin, carbenicillin, and related antibiotics
   1814..1918    -  promoter       AmpR promoter: bla
   1977..2029    -  misc_feature   bom (fragment): basis of mobility region from pBR322
   2184..2563    +  enhancer       CMV enhancer: human cytomegalovirus immediate early enhancer
   2564..2767    +  promoter       CMV promoter: human cytomegalovirus (CMV) immediate early promoter
   2769..2788    +  promoter       PLtetO-1 promoter (fragment): modified phage lambda PL promoter with tet operator sites (Lutz and Bujard, 1997)
   2790..2809    +  promoter       PLtetO-1 promoter (fragment): modified phage lambda PL promoter with tet operator sites (Lutz and Bujard, 1997)
   2817..2850    +  promoter       TRE3GV promoter (fragment): 3rd-generation Tet-responsive promoter that can be activated by binding of Tet-On® 3G, optimized for retroviral and lentiviral vectors
   2985..3009    +  protein_bind   attB1: mutant version of attB; recombination site for the Gateway® BP reaction BP Clonase™
   3015..5930    +  CDS            CSF1R: CSF1R_HUMAN - Also known as FMS. Experimental evidence at protein level: Swiss-Prot protein existence level 1. Tyrosine-protein kinase that acts as cell-surface receptor for CSF1 and IL34 and plays an essential role in the regulation of survival, proliferation and differentiation of hematopoietic precursor cells, especially mononuclear phagocytes, such as macrophages and monocytes. Promotes the release of proinflammatory chemokines in response to IL34 and CSF1, and thereby plays an important role in innate immunity and in inflammatory processes. Plays an important role in the regulation of ost
   5932..5956    -  protein_bind   attB2: mutant version of attB; recombination site for the Gateway® BP reaction BP Clonase™
   6144..7103    +  CDS            birA: BIRA_ECOLI - Also known as bioR, dhbB. Experimental evidence at protein level: Swiss-Prot protein existence level 1. Acts both as a biotin--[acetyl-CoA-carboxylase] ligase and a biotin-operon repressor. In the presence of ATP, BirA activates biotin to form the BirA-biotinyl-5'-adenylate (BirA-bio-5'-AMP or holoBirA) complex. HoloBirA can either transfer the biotinyl moiety to the biotin carboxyl carrier protein (BCCP) subunit of acetyl-CoA carboxylase, or bind to the biotin operator site and inhibit transcription of the operon. From Escherichia coli (strain K12).
   7153..7377    +  polyA_signal   bGH poly(A) signal: bovine growth hormone polyadenylation signal
   7381..7402    +  promoter       SV40 promoter (fragment): SV40 enhancer and early promoter
   7423..7656    +  rep_origin     f1 ori (fragment) (sequence partly withheld): f1 bacteriophage origin of replication; arrow indicates direction of (+) strand synthesis
   7661..7708    +  protein_bind   FRT: FLP-mediated recombination occurs in the 8-bp core sequence TCTAGAAA (Turan and Bode, 2011). FLP recombinase from the Saccharomyces cerevisiae 2μ plasmid
   7716..8738    +  CDS            HygR: aminoglycoside phosphotransferase from E. coli; aph(4)-Ia; confers resistance to hygromycin
   8748..8873    +  CDS            ble (fragment): BLE_KLEPN - Experimental evidence at protein level: Swiss-Prot protein existence level 1. Binding protein with a strong affinity to the bleomycin family of antibiotics. Binds to CL990; an antimitotic-antibiotic compound. From Klebsiella pneumoniae.
   8868..8989    +  polyA_signal   SV40 poly(A) signal: SV40 polyadenylation signal
   9062..9078    -  protein_bind   lac operator: The lac repressor binds to the lac operator to inhibit transcription in E. coli. This inhibition can be relieved by adding lactose or isopropyl-β-D-thiogalactopyranoside (IPTG). lac repressor encoded by lacI
   9086..9116    -  promoter       lac promoter: promoter for the E. coli lac operon
   9131..9152    -  protein_bind   CAP binding site: CAP binding activates transcription in the presence of cAMP. E. coli catabolite activator protein
   9165..11      -  CDS            lacI (fragment) (across the origin): lac repressor; lacI; The lac repressor binds to the lac operator to inhibit transcription in E. coli. This inhibition can be relieved by adding lactose or isopropyl-β-D-thiogalactopyranoside (IPTG).
>Addgene plasmid #187767 | MAC_C_CSF1R | addgene full sequence | sequence record 372392 | Addgene NGS Result
GTATTGGGCGCTCTTCCGCTTCCTCGCTCACTGACTCGCTGCGCTCGGTCGTTCGGCTGCGGCGAGCGGT
ATCAGCTCACTCAAAGGCGGTAATACGGTTATCCACAGAATCAGGGGATAACGCAGGAAAGAACATGTGA
GCAAAAGGCCAGCAAAAGGCCAGGAACCGTAAAAAGGCCGCGTTGCTGGCGTTTTTCCATAGGCTCCGCC
CCCCTGACGAGCATCACAAAAATCGACGCTCAAGTCAGAGGTGGCGAAACCCGACAGGACTATAAAGATA
CCAGGCGTTTCCCCCTGGAAGCTCCCTCGTGCGCTCTCCTGTTCCGACCCTGCCGCTTACCGGATACCTG
TCCGCCTTTCTCCCTTCGGGAAGCGTGGCGCTTTCTCATAGCTCACGCTGTAGGTATCTCAGTTCGGTGT
AGGTCGTTCGCTCCAAGCTGGGCTGTGTGCACGAACCCCCCGTTCAGCCCGACCGCTGCGCCTTATCCGG
TAACTATCGTCTTGAGTCCAACCCGGTAAGACACGACTTATCGCCACTGGCAGCAGCCACTGGTAACAGG
ATTAGCAGAGCGAGGTATGTAGGCGGTGCTACAGAGTTCTTGAAGTGGTGGCCTAACTACGGCTACACTA
GAAGAACAGTATTTGGTATCTGCGCTCTGCTGAAGCCAGTTACCTTCGGAAAAAGAGTTGGTAGCTCTTG
ATCCGGCAAACAAACCACCGCTGGTAGCGGTGGTTTTTTTGTTTGCAAGCAGCAGATTACGCGCAGAAAA
AAAGGATCTCAAGAAGATCCTTTGATCTTTTCTACGGGGTCTGACGCTCAGTGGAACGAAAACTCACGTT
AAGGGATTTTGGTCATGAGATTATCAAAAAGGATCTTCACCTAGATCCTTTTAAATTAAAAATGAAGTTT
TAAATCAATCTAAAGTATATATGAGTAAACTTGGTCTGACAGTTACCAATGCTTAATCAGTGAGGCACCT
ATCTCAGCGATCTGTCTATTTCGTTCATCCATAGTTGCCTGACTCCCCGTCGTGTAGATAACTACGATAC
GGGAGGGCTTACCATCTGGCCCCAGTGCTGCAATGATACCGCGAGACCCACGCTCACCGGCTCCAGATTT
ATCAGCAATAAACCAGCCAGCCGGAAGGGCCGAGCGCAGAAGTGGTCCTGCAACTTTATCCGCCTCCATC
CAGTCTATTAATTGTTGCCGGGAAGCTAGAGTAAGTAGTTCGCCAGTTAATAGTTTGCGCAACGTTGTTG
CCATTGCTACAGGCATCGTGGTGTCACGCTCGTCGTTTGGTATGGCTTCATTCAGCTCCGGTTCCCAACG
ATCAAGGCGAGTTACATGATCCCCCATGTTGTGCAAAAAAGCGGTTAGCTCCTTCGGTCCTCCGATCGTT
GTCAGAAGTAAGTTGGCCGCAGTGTTATCACTCATGGTTATGGCAGCACTGCATAATTCTCTTACTGTCA
TGCCATCCGTAAGATGCTTTTCTGTGACTGGTGAGTACTCAACCAAGTCATTCTGAGAATAGTGTATGCG
GCGACCGAGTTGCTCTTGCCCGGCGTCAATACGGGATAATACCGCGCCACATAGCAGAACTTTAAAAGTG
CTCATCATTGGAAAACGTTCTTCGGGGCGAAAACTCTCAAGGATCTTACCGCTGTTGAGATCCAGTTCGA
TGTAACCCACTCGTGCACCCAACTGATCTTCAGCATCTTTTACTTTCACCAGCGTTTCTGGGTGAGCAAA
AACAGGAAGGCAAAATGCCGCAAAAAAGGGAATAAGGGCGACACGGAAATGTTGAATACTCATACTCTTC
CTTTTTCAATATTATTGAAGCATTTATCAGGGTTATTGTCTCATGAGCGGATACATATTTGAATGTATTT
AGAAAAATAAACAAATAGGGGTTCCGCGCACATTTCCCCGAAAAGTGCCACCTGACGTCGACGGATCGGG
AGATCTCCCGATCCCCTATGGTGCACTCTCAGTACAATCTGCTCTGATGCCGCATAGTTAAGCCAGTATC
TGCTCCCTGCTTGTGTGTTGGAGGTCGCTGAGTAGTGCGCGAGCAAAATTTAAGCTACAACAAGGCAAGG
CTTGACCGACAATTGCATGAAGAATCTGCTTAGGGTTAGGCGTTTTGCGCTGCTTCGCGATGTACGGGCC
AGATATACGCGTTGACATTGATTATTGACTAGTTATTAATAGTAATCAATTACGGGGTCATTAGTTCATA
GCCCATATATGGAGTTCCGCGTTACATAACTTACGGTAAATGGCCCGCCTGGCTGACCGCCCAACGACCC
CCGCCCATTGACGTCAATAATGACGTATGTTCCCATAGTAACGCCAATAGGGACTTTCCATTGACGTCAA
TGGGTGGAGTATTTACGGTAAACTGCCCACTTGGCAGTACATCAAGTGTATCATATGCCAAGTACGCCCC
CTATTGACGTCAATGACGGTAAATGGCCCGCCTGGCATTATGCCCAGTACATGACCTTATGGGACTTTCC
TACTTGGCAGTACATCTACGTATTAGTCATCGCTATTACCATGGTGATGCGGTTTTGGCAGTACATCAAT
GGGCGTGGATAGCGGTTTGACTCACGGGGATTTCCAAGTCTCCACCCCATTGACGTCAATGGGAGTTTGT
TTTGGCACCAAAATCAACGGGACTTTCCAAAATGTCGTAACAACTCCGCCCCATTGACGCAAATGGGCGG
TAGGCGTGTACGGTGGGAGGTCTATATAAGCAGAGCTCTCCCTATCAGTGATAGAGATCTCCCTATCAGT
GATAGAGATCGTCGACGAGCTCGTTTAGTGAACCGTCAGATCGCCTGGAGACGCCATCCACGCTGTTTTG
ACCTCCATAGAAGACACCGGGACCGATCCAGCCTCCGGACTCTAGCGTTTAAACTTAAGCTTGGTACCGA
GCTCGGATCCACTAGTCCAGTGTGGTGGAATTCTGCAGATATCAACAAGTTTGTACAAAAAAGCAGGCTC
CACCATGGGCCCAGGAGTTCTGCTGCTCCTGCTGGTGGCCACAGCTTGGCATGGTCAGGGAATCCCAGTG
ATAGAGCCCAGTGTCCCTGAGCTGGTCGTGAAGCCAGGAGCAACGGTGACCTTGCGATGTGTGGGCAATG
GCAGCGTGGAATGGGATGGCCCCCCATCACCTCACTGGACCCTGTACTCTGATGGCTCCAGCAGCATCCT
CAGCACCAACAACGCTACCTTCCAAAACACGGGGACCTATCGCTGCACTGAGCCTGGAGACCCCCTGGGA
GGCAGCGCCGCCATCCACCTCTATGTCAAAGACCCTGCCCGGCCCTGGAACGTGCTAGCACAGGAGGTGG
TCGTGTTCGAGGACCAGGACGCACTACTGCCCTGTCTGCTCACAGACCCGGTGCTGGAAGCAGGCGTCTC
GCTGGTGCGTGTGCGTGGCCGGCCCCTCATGCGCCACACCAACTACTCCTTCTCGCCCTGGCATGGCTTC
ACCATCCACAGGGCCAAGTTCATTCAGAGCCAGGACTATCAATGCAGTGCCCTGATGGGTGGCAGGAAGG
TGATGTCCATCAGCATCCGGCTGAAAGTGCAGAAAGTCATCCCAGGGCCCCCAGCCTTGACACTGGTGCC
TGCAGAGCTGGTGCGGATTCGAGGGGAGGCTGCCCAGATCGTGTGCTCAGCCAGCAGCGTTGATGTTAAC
TTTGATGTCTTCCTCCAACACAACAACACTAAGCTCGCAATCCCTCAACAATCTGACTTTCATAATAACC
GTTACCAAAAAGTCCTGACCCTCAACCTCGATCAAGTAGATTTCCAACATGCCGGCAACTACTCCTGCGT
GGCCAGCAACGTGCAGGGCAAGCACTCCACCTCCATGTTCTTCCGGGTGGTAGAGAGTGCCTACTTGAAC
TTGAGCTCTGAGCAGAACCTCATCCAGGAGGTGACCGTGGGGGAGGGGCTCAACCTCAAAGTCATGGTGG
AGGCCTACCCAGGCCTGCAAGGTTTTAACTGGACCTACCTGGGACCCTTTTCTGACCACCAGCCTGAGCC
CAAGCTTGCTAATGCTACCACCAAGGACACATACAGGCACACCTTCACCCTCTCTCTGCCCCGCCTGAAG
CCCTCTGAGGCTGGCCGCTACTCCTTCCTGGCCAGAAACCCAGGAGGCTGGAGAGCTCTGACGTTTGAGC
TCACCCTTCGATACCCCCCAGAGGTAAGCGTCATATGGACATTCATCAACGGCTCTGGCACCCTTTTGTG
TGCTGCCTCTGGGTACCCCCAGCCCAACGTGACATGGCTGCAGTGCAGTGGCCACACTGATAGGTGTGAT
GAGGCCCAAGTGCTGCAGGTCTGGGATGACCCATACCCTGAGGTCCTGAGCCAGGAGCCCTTCCACAAGG
TGACGGTGCAGAGCCTGCTGACTGTTGAGACCTTAGAGCACAACCAAACCTACGAGTGCAGGGCCCACAA
CAGCGTGGGGAGTGGCTCCTGGGCCTTCATACCCATCTCTGCAGGAGCCCACACGCATCCCCCGGATGAG
TTCCTCTTCACACCAGTGGTGGTCGCCTGCATGTCCATCATGGCCTTGCTGCTGCTGCTGCTCCTGCTGC
TATTGTACAAGTATAAGCAGAAGCCCAAGTACCAGGTCCGCTGGAAGATCATCGAGAGCTATGAGGGCAA
CAGTTATACTTTCATCGACCCCACGCAGCTGCCTTACAACGAGAAGTGGGAGTTCCCCCGGAACAACCTG
CAGTTTGGTAAGACCCTCGGAGCTGGAGCCTTTGGGAAGGTGGTGGAGGCCACGGCCTTTGGTCTGGGCA
AGGAGGATGCTGTCCTGAAGGTGGCTGTGAAGATGCTGAAGTCCACGGCCCATGCTGATGAGAAGGAGGC
CCTCATGTCCGAGCTGAAGATCATGAGCCACCTGGGCCAGCACGAGAACATCGTCAACCTTCTGGGAGCC
TGTACCCATGGAGGCCCTGTACTGGTCATCACGGAGTACTGTTGCTATGGCGACCTGCTCAACTTTCTGC
GAAGGAAGGCTGAGGCCATGCTGGGACCCAGCCTGAGCCCCGGCCAGGACCCCGAGGGAGGCGTCGACTA
TAAGAACATCCACCTCGAGAAGAAATATGTCCGCAGGGACAGTGGCTTCTCCAGCCAGGGTGTGGACACC
TATGTGGAGATGAGGCCTGTCTCCACTTCTTCAAATGACTCCTTCTCTGAGCAAGACCTGGACAAGGAGG
ATGGACGGCCCCTGGAGCTCCGGGACCTGCTTCACTTCTCCAGCCAAGTAGCCCAGGGCATGGCCTTCCT
CGCTTCCAAGAATTGCATCCACCGGGACGTGGCAGCGCGTAACGTGCTGTTGACCAATGGTCATGTGGCC
AAGATTGGGGACTTCGGGCTGGCTAGGGACATCATGAATGACTCCAACTACATTGTCAAGGGCAATGCCC
GCCTGCCTGTGAAGTGGATGGCCCCAGAGAGCATCTTTGACTGTGTCTACACGGTTCAGAGCGACGTCTG
GTCCTATGGCATCCTCCTCTGGGAGATCTTCTCACTTGGGCTGAATCCCTACCCTGGCATCCTGGTGAAC
AGCAAGTTCTATAAACTGGTGAAGGATGGATACCAAATGGCCCAGCCTGCATTTGCCCCAAAGAATATAT
ACAGCATCATGCAGGCCTGCTGGGCCTTGGAGCCCACCCACAGACCCACCTTCCAGCAGATCTGCTCCTT
CCTTCAGGAGCAGGCCCAAGAGGACAGGAGAGAGCGGGACTATACCAATCTGCCGAGCAGCAGCAGAAGC
GGTGGCAGCGGCAGCAGCAGCAGTGAGCTGGAGGAGGAGAGCTCTAGTGAGCACCTGACCTGCTGCGAGC
AAGGGGATATCGCCCAGCCCTTGCTGCAGCCCAACAACTATCAGTTCTGCGACCCAGCTTTCTTGTACAA
AGTGGTTGATATCAAGGCCGCCGACATCACCAGCCTGTACAAGAAAGTGGGGTGGAGCCATCCCCAGTTC
GAGAAGGGCGGAGGATCTGGCGGCGGAAGCGGCGGAGGAAGCTGGTCCCACCCTCAGTTTGAGAAAGGCA
CCGAGCTGGGCAGCACCATGGCCAGCTACCCCTACGACGTGCCCGACTACGCCAAGGACAACACCGTGCC
CCTGAAGCTGATCGCCCTGCTGGCCAACGGCGAGTTCCACTCTGGCGAGCAGCTGGGCGAGACACTGGGC
ATGAGCAGAGCCGCCATCAACAAGCACATCCAGACCCTGCGGGACTGGGGCGTGGACGTGTTCACAGTGC
CCGGCAAGGGCTACAGCCTGCCCGAGCCCATCCAGCTGCTGAACGCCAAGCAGATCCTGGGCCAGCTGGA
TGGCGGATCTGTGGCCGTGCTGCCCGTGATCGACAGCACCAACCAGTATCTGCTCGACCGGATCGGCGAG
CTGAAGTCCGGCGACGCCTGTATCGCCGAGTACCAGCAGGCCGGCAGAGGCGGCAGGGGCAGAAAGTGGT
TCAGCCCCTTCGGCGCCAACCTGTACCTGAGCATGTTCTGGAGACTGGAACAGGGCCCAGCCGCCGCTAT
TGGCCTGAGCCTGGTCATCGGCATCGTGATGGCCGAGGTGCTGCGGAAGCTGGGCGCCGACAAAGTGCGC
GTGAAGTGGCCCAACGACCTGTATCTGCAGGACCGGAAGCTGGCCGGCATCCTGGTGGAACTGACCGGCA
AAACAGGCGACGCCGCCCAGATCGTGATCGGCGCTGGCATCAACATGGCCATGCGGCGGGTGGAAGAGAG
CGTGGTCAACCAGGGCTGGATCACCCTGCAGGAAGCCGGCATCAACCTGGACCGGAACACCCTGGCCGCC
ATGCTGATCAGAGAGCTGAGAGCCGCCCTGGAACTGTTCGAGCAGGAAGGCCTGGCCCCCTACCTGAGCA
GATGGGAGAAGCTGGACAACTTCATCAACCGGCCCGTGAAACTGATCATCGGCGACAAAGAGATCTTCGG
CATCAGCCGGGGCATCGACAAGCAGGGGGCCCTGCTCCTGGAACAGGACGGCATCATCAAGCCCTGGATG
GGCGGCGAGATCAGCCTGCGGAGCGCCGAGAAGTGATGACTCGAGTCTAGAGGGCCCGTTTAAACCCGCT
GATCAGCCTCGACTGTGCCTTCTAGTTGCCAGCCATCTGTTGTTTGCCCCTCCCCCGTGCCTTCCTTGAC
CCTGGAAGGTGCCACTCCCACTGTCCTTTCCTAATAAAATGAGGAAATTGCATCGCATTGTCTGAGTAGG
TGTCATTCTATTCTGGGGGGTGGGGTGGGGCAGGACAGCAAGGGGGAGGATTGGGAAGACAATAGCAGGC
ATGCTGGGGATGCGGTGGGCTCTATGGCTTCTGAGGCGGAAAGAACCAGCTGGGGCTCTAGGGGGTATCC
CC
[124 nt withheld, positions 7423-7546]
C
[91 nt withheld, positions 7548-7638]
AGGGTGATGGTTCACGTACCTAGAAGTTCCTATTCCGAAGTTCCTATTCTCTAGAAAGTATAGGAACTTC
CTTGGCCAAAAAGCCTGAACTCACCGCGACGTCTGTCGAGAAGTTTCTGATCGAAAAGTTCGACAGCGTC
TCCGACCTGATGCAGCTCTCGGAGGGCGAAGAATCTCGTGCTTTCAGCTTCGATGTAGGAGGGCGTGGAT
ATGTCCTGCGGGTAAATAGCTGCGCCGATGGTTTCTACAAAGATCGTTATGTTTATCGGCACTTTGCATC
GGCCGCGCTCCCGATTCCGGAAGTGCTTGACATTGGGGAATTCAGCGAGAGCCTGACCTATTGCATCTCC
CGCCGTGCACAGGGTGTCACGTTGCAAGACCTGCCTGAAACCGAACTGCCCGCTGTTCTGCAGCCGGTCG
CGGAGGCCATGGATGCGATCGCTGCGGCCGATCTTAGCCAGACGAGCGGGTTCGGCCCATTCGGACCGCA
AGGAATCGGTCAATACACTACATGGCGTGATTTCATATGCGCGATTGCTGATCCCCATGTGTATCACTGG
CAAACTGTGATGGACGACACCGTCAGTGCGTCCGTCGCGCAGGCTCTCGATGAGCTGATGCTTTGGGCCG
AGGACTGCCCCGAAGTCCGGCACCTCGTGCACGCGGATTTCGGCTCCAACAATGTCCTGACGGACAATGG
CCGCATAACAGCGGTCATTGACTGGAGCGAGGCGATGTTCGGGGATTCCCAATACGAGGTCGCCAACATC
TTCTTCTGGAGGCCGTGGTTGGCTTGTATGGAGCAGCAGACGCGCTACTTCGAGCGGAGGCATCCGGAGC
TTGCAGGATCGCCGCGGCTCCGGGCGTATATGCTCCGCATTGGTCTTGACCAACTCTATCAGAGCTTGGT
TGACGGCAATTTCGATGATGCAGCTTGGGCGCAGGGTCGATGCGACGCAATCGTCCGATCCGGAGCCGGG
ACTGTCGGGCGTACACAAATCGCCCGCAGAAGCGCGGCCGTCTGGACCGATGGCTGTGTAGAAGTACTCG
CCGATAGTGGAAACCGACGCCCCAGCACTCGTCCGAGGGCAAAGGAATAGCACGTACTACGAGATTTCGA
TTCCACCGCCGCCTTCTATGAAAGGTTGGGCTTCGGAATCGTTTTCCGGGACGCCGGCTGGATGATCCTC
CAGCGCGGGGATCTCATGCTGGAGTTCTTCGCCCACCCCAACTTGTTTATTGCAGCTTATAATGGTTACA
AATAAAGCAATAGCATCACAAATTTCACAAATAAAGCATTTTTTTCACTGCATTCTAGTTGTGGTTTGTC
CAAACTCATCAATGTATCTTATCATGTCTGTATACCGTCGACCTCTAGCTAGAGCTTGGCGTAATCATGG
TCATAGCTGTTTCCTGTGTGAAATTGTTATCCGCTCACAATTCCACACAACATACGAGCCGGAAGCATAA
AGTGTAAAGCCTGGGGTGCCTAATGAGTGAGCTAACTCACATTAATTGCGTTGCGCTCACTGCCCGCTTT
CCAGTCGGGAAACCTGTCGTGCCAGCTGCATTAATGAATCGGCCAACGCGCGGGGAGAGGCGGTTTGC
